>Addgene plasmid #223247 | IVT-R2Tg_opt | addgene full sequence | sequence record 442278 | Addgene NGS Result
TCGCGCGTTTCGGTGATGACGGTGAAAACCTCTGACACATGCAGCTCCCGGAGACGGTCACAGCTTGTCT
GTAAGCGGATGCCGGGAGCAGACAAGCCCGTCAGGGCGCGTCAGCGGGTGTTGGCGGGTGTCGGGGCTGG
CTTAACTATGCGGCATCAGAGCAGATTGTACTGAGAGTGCACCATATGCGGTGTGAAATACCGCACAGAT
GCGTAAGGAGAAAATACCGCATCAGGCGCCATTCGCCATTCAGGCTGCGCAACTGTTGGGAAGGGCGATC
GGTGCGGGCCTCTTCGCTATTACGCCAGCTGGCGAAAGGGGGATGTGCTGCAAGGCGATTAAGTTGGGTA
ACGCCAGGGTTTTCCCAGTCACGACGTTGTAAAACGACGGCCAGTGAATTCTAATACGACTCACTATAAG
GAAATAAGAGAGAAAAGAAGAGTAAGAAGAAATATAAGAGCCACCATGCCCAAGAAGAAGAGGAAGGTTC
CCGGGATGCCTAAGAGAAAGGTGTCCAGCGCCGAGGGCGCCGCCAAAGAAGAGCCTAAGCGGAGAAGCGC
CAGACTGAGCGCCAAGCCTCCAGCTAAAGTGGAAGCCAAGCCCAAGAAGGCCGCTGCCAAGGACAAGAGC
TCTGATAAGAAAGTCCAGACCAAGGGAAAACGGGGCGCTAAAGGCAAGCAGGCCGAGGTGGCCAACCAGG
AGACAAAGGAAGATCTGCCTGCTGAGAACGGCGAAACCAAGACCGAGGAAAGCCCCGCCAGCGACGAGGC
CGGCGAGAAGGAGGCCAAGTCTGACGCCAGCTGCCCCAAGCCAGGCCCACCTGTGTCTGCCGGCGCCATG
AGCCTGGAATCTGGACTGACAACACACAGCGTGCTGGCCATCGAGAGAGGACCCAACAGCCTGGCCAATT
CCGGCTCTGATTTCGGCGGCGGCGGCCTGGGCCTGCCACTAAGACTGCTGCGTGTATCAGTGGGCACGCA
GACCAGCAGAAGCGATTGGGTGGATCTGGTGAGCTGGTCCCACCCTGGCCCTACAAGCAAGTCCCAGCAG
GTTGACCTTGTGAGCCTGTTCCCGAAGCACCGGGTGGACCTGCTATCCAAAAATGATCAGGTGGATCTGG
TCGCGCAATTCCTGCCTTCAAAGTTCCCTCCCAACCTGGCTGAAAATGACCTCGCCCTGCTGGTGAACCT
GGAATTTTACAGAAGCGACCTGCACGTGTACGAATGCGTGCACTTCGCTGCCCATTGGGAGGGCCTGAGC
GGACTGCCAGAAGTCTACGAACAGCTCGCCCCTCAGCCTTGCGTGGGAGAGACCCTGCATAGCTCCCTGC
CTCGGGATAGCGAGCTGTTCGTGCCTGAGGAGGGCTCTAGCGAAAAGGAATCGGAAGATGCCCCCAAGAC
CAGCCCCCCCACCCCTGGCAAACATGGCCTGGAGCAGACAGGCGAGGAGAAGGTGATGGTTACCGTCCCC
GACAAGAACCCTCCCTGTCCTTGCTGCGGCACCAGAGTGAACAGCGTGCTGAATCTGATCGAGCACCTGA
AGGTGAGCCACGGCAAGCGTGGAGTTTGTTTCCGGTGCGCCAAGTGCGGCAAGGAAAACAGCAACTACCA
CAGCGTGGTGTGCCACTTTCCTAAGTGTAGAGGCCCTGAGACAGAAAAGGCCCCTGCCGGAGAATGGATT
TGTGAGGTGTGCAACCGGGATTTTACCACCAAGATCGGCCTGGGCCAGCACAAACGGCTGGCCCACCCCG
CCGTGAGAAACCAGGAGAGGATCGTGGCCAGCCAACCTAAAGAGACAAGCAACAGAGGCGCCCACAAGCG
GTGCTGGACGAAGGAAGAGGAAGAATTGTTGATCAGACTGGAAGCCCAGTTCGAGGGAAACAAGAACATC
AACAAGCTGATTGCCGAGCACATCACCACCAAGACCGCCAAGCAGATCAGCGACAAGAGAAGGCTGTTAA
GCAGAAAGCCTGCCGAGGAGCCCAGAGAGGAACCTGGCACCTGCCACCACACCCGGAGAGCCGCCGCTTC
ACTGCGGACCGAGCCCGAGATGTCTCACCACGCCCAGGCCGAGGACAGAGATAACGGCGGAGGAATGCCT
AAGAGAAAGGTGTCCAGCGCCGAGGGCGCCGCCAAAGAAGAGCCTAAGCGGAGAAGCGCCAGACTGAGCG
CCAAGCCTCCAGCTAAAGTGGAAGCCAAGCCCAAGAAGGCCGCTGCCAAGGACAAGAGCTCTGATAAGAA
AGTCCAGACCAAGGGAAAACGGGGCGCTAAAGGCAAGCAGGCCGAGGTGGCCAACCAGGAGACAAAGGAA
GATCTGCCTGCTGAGAACGGCGAAACCAAGACCGAGGAAAGCCCCGCCAGCGACGAGGCCGGCGAGAAGG
AGGCCAAGTCTGACGGAGGACCCGGCAGACGGCCTCTCCCCGGAAGGGCTGCCGCCGGCGGAAGAACCAT
GGATGAGATCAGAAGACACCCCGACAAAGGAAATGGCCAGCAGCGGCCTACCAAGCAGAAATCCGAAGAA
CAGCTGCAGGCTTACTACAAGAAGACCCTGGAAGAGAGACTGAGCGCCGGAGCCCTGAACACCTTTCCTA
GAGCCTTCAAACAGGTGATGGAAGGCCGGGACATAAAGCTGGTCATCAACCAGACAGCCCAGGATTGCTT
CGGCTGTCTGGAGAGCATCTCCCAGATTAGGACCGCTACACGGGATAAGAAGGATACCGTGACAAGAGAG
AAACACCCTAAGAAGCCCTTCCAGAAGTGGATGAAAGACAGAGCAATCAAGAAAGGCAATTACCTGAGAT
TCCAGAGACTGTTTTACCTGGACAGAGGCAAGCTGGCCAAAATCATTCTGGACGACATCGAGTGTCTGAG
TTGCGACATCCCTCTGTCCGAGATCTACAGCGTGTTCAAAACTCGGTGGGAAACAACAGGCAGCTTCAAG
TCTCTGGGCGACTTCAAGACATACGGCAAAGCCGATAACACGGCTTTTAGAGAGCTGATCACCGCCAAGG
AGATTGAAAAGAACGTGCAGGAGATGAGCAAGGGCAGCGCCCCTGGCCCCGATGGCATCACCCTGGGAGA
TGTGGTGAAGATGGACCCTGAGTTCAGCAGAACGATGGAGATTTTCAATCTGTGGCTGACCACCGGCAAG
ATTCCCGACATGGTGCGGGGATGTCGGACCGTGCTGATCCCAAAGAGCTCCAAGCCCGATAGACTGAAGG
ACATCAACAACTGGAGACCCATCACCATCGGCAGCATCCTACTCAGACTGTTTAGCAGAATCGTGACCGC
CAGACTGTCCAAGGCTTGTCCTCTGAATCCTAGGCAGAGAGGCTTCATCCGGGCTGCTGGTTGCAGCGAG
AACCTGAAGCTGTTGCAGACCATCATCTGGAGCGCCAAGAGAGAGCACAGACCTCTGGGCGTGGTGTTTG
TGGACATCGCCAAAGCCTTCGACACCGTGTCCCACCAGCATATCATCCACGTGCTGCAACAAAGAGAGGT
GGACCCCCACATCGTGGGCCTGGTCAGCAACATGTACGAGAACATCAGCACCTACATCACAACCAAGCGG
AACACCCACACCGACAAGATCCAGATCCGGGTGGGCGTGAAGCAGGGCGATCCTATGTCCCCTCTTCTGT
TCAACCTGGCCATGGACCCCCTGTTGTGCAAGCTGGAGGAGAGCGGCAAGGGCTACCACCGGGGCCAGAG
CAGCATCACAGCCATGGCGTTCGCCGACGATTTGGTGTTGCTGAGCGATTCTTGGGAGAACATGAACACC
AACATCAGCATCCTGGAGACCTTCTGCAACCTGACCGGCCTGAAAACCCAGGGCCAGAAGTGCCACGGCT
TCTATATCAAGCCTACAAAAGACAGCTACACCATCAATGACTGCGCCGCCTGGACCATCAACGGCACACC
TCTGAATATGATTGACCCTGGCGAAAGCGAGAAGTACCTGGGCTTGAGATTCGACCCTTGGATCGGAATC
GCCAGAAGCGGCCTGAGCACCAAGCTCGACTTCTGGTTGCAGAGAATCGACCAGGCACCACTGAAGCCCC
TGCAAAAGACAGACATCCTGAAGACATACACCATCCCTCGCCTAATCTATATCGCCGACCACTCTGAGGT
GAAAACCGCCCTGCTGGAAACCCTGGACCAAAAGATCCGGACAGCCGTGAAGGAATGGCTGCACCTGCCG
CCTTGTACATGCGACGCTATCCTGTACAGCAGCACCAGAGATGGCGGGCTGGGCATCACTAAGCTGGCCG
GCCTCATTCCTAGCGTGCAGGCCAGACGGCTGCATAGAATCGCACAAAGCTCTGATGACACCATGAAGTG
CTTTATGGAGAAAGAGAAAATGGAACAGCTGCACAAGAAGCTGTGGATTCAGGCCAGAGGAGACCGAGAA
AACATCCCATCTATCTGGGAGGCTCCTCCTAGCTCTGAGCCTCCTAACAACGTGTCTACAAACAGCGAGT
GGGAGGCCCCTACCCAGAAGGACAAGTTCCCCAAGCCATGTAACTGGCGGAAAAACGAGTTCAAGAAGTG
GACCAAGCTGGCCAGCCAGGGCCGGGGCATTGTGAACTTCGAGCGGGACAAGATCTCTAACCACTGGATT
CAGTACTATAGAAGAATCCCTCACCGGAAGCTGCTGACCGCCCTGCAGCTGAGAGCTAATGTATACCCCA
CAAGAGAGTTCCTGGCCAGAGGAAGACAGGACCAGTACATCAAAGCCTGCAGACACTGCGATGCTGACAT
CGAAAGCTGTGCACATATCATCGGCAACTGCCCCGTGACCCAGGACGCCCGCATAAAGCGTCACAACTAT
ATCTGCGAGCTTCTGCTGGAAGAAGCCAAAAAGAAAGATTGGGTGGTGTTTAAGGAACCTCACATCCGGG
ACAGCAACAAGGAGCTGTACAAGCCTGATCTGATCTTCGTCAAGGACGCCAGAGCTCTGGTTGTGGACGT
GACTGTGAGATACGAGGCCGCTAAGTCCTCCCTGGAAGAGGCCGCCGCCGAGAAGGTGAGAAAGTACAAA
CACCTGGAAACCGAGGTGAGACACCTGACCAACGCCAAAGACGTGACCTTCGTCGGTTTCCCTCTGGGCG
CTCGCGGCAAGTGGCACCAGGACAACTTCAAGCTCCTGACTGAACTGGGACTGTCTAAAAGCAGACAGGT
GAAGATGGCAGAGACATTTTCCACCGTGGCTCTGTTCTCCTCCGTGGACATCGTCCACATGTTCGCCAGC
AGAGCCCGAAAAAGCATGGTGATGGCTAGCCCAAAGAAGAAGAGGAAAGTCGGATCCGACTACAAAGACC
ATGACGGTGATTATAAAGATCATGACATCGATTACAAGGATGACGATGACAAGTAAAAGCTGCCTTCTGC
GGGGCTTGCCTTCTGGCCATGCCCTTCTTCTCTCCCTTGCACCTGTACCTCTTGGTCTTTGAATAAAGCC
TGAGTAGGAAGAAGCTTGGCGTAATCATGGTCATAGCTGTTTCCTGTGTGAAATTGTTATCCGCTCACAA
TTCCACACAACATACGAGCCGGAAGCATAAAGTGTAAAGCCTGGGGTGCCTAATGAGTGAGCTAACTCAC
ATTAATTGCGTTGCGCTCACTGCCCGCTTTCCAGTCGGGAAACCTGTCGTGCCAGCTGCATTAATGAATC
GGCCAACGCGCGGGGAGAGGCGGTTTGCGTATTGGGCGCTCTTCCGCTTCCTCGCTCACTGACTCGCTGC
GCTCGGTCGTTCGGCTGCGGCGAGCGGTATCAGCTCACTCAAAGGCGGTAATACGGTTATCCACAGAATC
AGGGGATAACGCAGGAAAGAACATGTGAGCAAAAGGCCAGCAAAAGGCCAGGAACCGTAAAAAGGCCGCG
TTGCTGGCGTTTTTCCATAGGCTCCGCCCCCCTGACGAGCATCACAAAAATCGACGCTCAAGTCAGAGGT
GGCGAAACCCGACAGGACTATAAAGATACCAGGCGTTTCCCCCTGGAAGCTCCCTCGTGCGCTCTCCTGT
TCCGACCCTGCCGCTTACCGGATACCTGTCCGCCTTTCTCCCTTCGGGAAGCGTGGCGCTTTCTCATAGC
TCACGCTGTAGGTATCTCAGTTCGGTGTAGGTCGTTCGCTCCAAGCTGGGCTGTGTGCACGAACCCCCCG
TTCAGCCCGACCGCTGCGCCTTATCCGGTAACTATCGTCTTGAGTCCAACCCGGTAAGACACGACTTATC
GCCACTGGCAGCAGCCACTGGTAACAGGATTAGCAGAGCGAGGTATGTAGGCGGTGCTACAGAGTTCTTG
AAGTGGTGGCCTAACTACGGCTACACTAGAAGAACAGTATTTGGTATCTGCGCTCTGCTGAAGCCAGTTA
CCTTCGGAAAAAGAGTTGGTAGCTCTTGATCCGGCAAACAAACCACCGCTGGTAGCGGTGGTTTTTTTGT
TTGCAAGCAGCAGATTACGCGCAGAAAAAAAGGATCTCAAGAAGATCCTTTGATCTTTTCTACGGGGTCT
GACGCTCAGTGGAACGAAAACTCACGTTAAGGGATTTTGGTCATGAGATTATCAAAAAGGATCTTCACCT
AGATCCTTTTAAATTAAAAATGAAGTTTTAAATCAATCTAAAGTATATATGAGTAAACTTGGTCTGACAG
TTACCAATGCTTAATCAGTGAGGCACCTATCTCAGCGATCTGTCTATTTCGTTCATCCATAGTTGCCTGA
CTCCCCGTCGTGTAGATAACTACGATACGGGAGGGCTTACCATCTGGCCCCAGTGCTGCAATGATACCGC
GAGAGCCACGCTCACCGGCTCCAGATTTATCAGCAATAAACCAGCCAGCCGGAAGGGCCGAGCGCAGAAG
TGGTCCTGCAACTTTATCCGCCTCCATCCAGTCTATTAATTGTTGCCGGGAAGCTAGAGTAAGTAGTTCG
CCAGTTAATAGTTTGCGCAACGTTGTTGCCATTGCTACAGGCATCGTGGTGTCACGCTCGTCGTTTGGTA
TGGCTTCATTCAGCTCCGGTTCCCAACGATCAAGGCGAGTTACATGATCCCCCATGTTGTGCAAAAAAGC
GGTTAGCTCCTTCGGTCCTCCGATCGTTGTCAGAAGTAAGTTGGCCGCAGTGTTATCACTCATGGTTATG
GCAGCACTGCATAATTCTCTTACTGTCATGCCATCCGTAAGATGCTTTTCTGTGACTGGTGAGTACTCAA
CCAAGTCATTCTGAGAATAGTGTATGCGGCGACCGAGTTGCTCTTGCCCGGCGTCAATACGGGATAATAC
CGCGCCACATAGCAGAACTTTAAAAGTGCTCATCATTGGAAAACGTTCTTCGGGGCGAAAACTCTCAAGG
ATCTTACCGCTGTTGAGATCCAGTTCGATGTAACCCACTCGTGCACCCAACTGATCTTCAGCATCTTTTA
CTTTCACCAGCGTTTCTGGGTGAGCAAAAACAGGAAGGCAAAATGCCGCAAAAAAGGGAATAAGGGCGAC
ACGGAAATGTTGAATACTCATACTCTTCCTTTTTCAATATTATTGAAGCATTTATCAGGGTTATTGTCTC
ATGAGCGGATACATATTTGAATGTATTTAGAAAAATAAACAAATAGGGGTTCCGCGCACATTTCCCCGAA
AAGTGCCACCTGACGTCTAAGAAACCATTATTATCATGACATTAACCTATAAAAATAGGCGTATCACGAG
GCCCTTTCGTC
Features (pLannotate 1.2.2; 14 found; start..end, strand, type, name):
    137..236     +  misc_feature   bom (fragment): basis of mobility region from pBR322
    242..399     -  CDS            lacZα (fragment): LacZα fragment of β-galactosidase; lacZ fragment
    402..418     +  promoter       T7 promoter (fragment): promoter for bacteriophage T7 RNA polymerase
    496..795     +  CDS            HMGN1: HMGN1_HUMAN - Also known as HMG14. Experimental evidence at protein level: Swiss-Prot protein existence level 1. Binds to the inner side of the nucleosomal DNA thus altering the interaction between the DNA and the histone octamer. May be involved in the process which maintains transcribable genes in a unique chromatin conformation. Inhibits the phosphorylation of nucleosomal histones H3 and H2A by RPS6KA5/MSK1 and RPS6KA3/RSK2 (By similarity). From Homo sapiens (Human).
   2095..2394    +  CDS            HMGN1: HMGN1_HUMAN - Also known as HMG14. Experimental evidence at protein level: Swiss-Prot protein existence level 1. Binds to the inner side of the nucleosomal DNA thus altering the interaction between the DNA and the histone octamer. May be involved in the process which maintains transcribable genes in a unique chromatin conformation. Inhibits the phosphorylation of nucleosomal histones H3 and H2A by RPS6KA5/MSK1 and RPS6KA3/RSK2 (By similarity). From Homo sapiens (Human).
   5308..5373    +  CDS            3xFLAG: three tandem FLAG® epitope tags, followed by an enterokinase cleavage site
   5514..5530    -  protein_bind   lac operator: The lac repressor binds to the lac operator to inhibit transcription in E. coli. This inhibition can be relieved by adding lactose or isopropyl-β-D-thiogalactopyranoside (IPTG). lac repressor encoded by lacI
   5538..5568    -  promoter       lac promoter: promoter for the E. coli lac operon
   5583..5604    -  protein_bind   CAP binding site: CAP binding activates transcription in the presence of cAMP. E. coli catabolite activator protein
   5617..5709    -  CDS            lacI (fragment): lac repressor; lacI; The lac repressor binds to the lac operator to inhibit transcription in E. coli. This inhibition can be relieved by adding lactose or isopropyl-β-D-thiogalactopyranoside (IPTG).
   5892..6480    -  rep_origin     ori: high-copy-number ColE1/pMB1/pBR322/pUC origin of replication
   6651..7511    -  CDS            AmpR: β-lactamase; bla; confers resistance to ampicillin, carbenicillin, and related antibiotics
   7512..7616    -  promoter       AmpR promoter: bla
   7711..35      +  CDS            rop (fragment) (across the origin): Rop protein, which maintains plasmids at low copy number; rop
