[The description below was written by a language model from this plasmid's Addgene catalogue record and pLannotate feature annotations shown in this document.]
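Description:
IVT-R2Tg_opt is a pUC19-based template plasmid for in vitro transcription of mRNA encoding an optimized form of the R2Tg protein, the protein component of an R2 retrotransposon engineered for all-RNA-mediated targeted gene integration in mammalian cells. The 7.7 kb plasmid is propagated in E. coli at high copy from the ColE1/pUC-type origin and selected with ampicillin through the β-lactamase gene and its native promoter. The remaining backbone annotations (lacZα fragment, lac promoter and operator, CAP binding site, and short lacI, bom and rop fragments) are pUC-type remnants flanking the cloning site and play no part in the payload.

The insert, assembled by Gibson cloning, sits downstream of a T7 promoter, so T7 RNA polymerase can be used to produce the R2Tg_opt transcript in vitro. Automated annotation recognises only a few parts of the roughly 5 kb region between the T7 promoter and the lac elements. These are two copies of a human HMGN1 (HMG14) coding sequence, one near the 5' end and a second about 1.6 kb further in, and a 3xFLAG epitope tag near the 3' end, all in the same orientation as the promoter. HMGN1 is a nucleosome-binding protein, and its presence suggests that chromatin-binding modules were fused to or inserted into the R2Tg protein as part of the optimization, although the record does not describe the fusion architecture. The 3xFLAG tag would allow detection of the translated protein. The R2Tg coding sequence itself is not annotated, its source species is listed only as "Other", and any untranslated regions, poly(A) tract or linearisation site are not stated. The resulting mRNA is presumably delivered together with a donor RNA for R2-mediated integration.
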