Addgene plasmid #223247: IVT-R2Tg_opt
Purpose: In vitro transcription of the optimized R2Tg protein
Depositing lab: Wei Li. Depositing organization: Institute of Zoology, Chinese Academy of Sciences. Publication: All-RNA-mediated targeted gene integration in mammalian cells with rationally engineered R2 retrotransposons. Chen Y, Luo S, Hu Y, Mao B, Wang X, Lu Z, Shan Q, Zhang J, Wang S, Feng G, Wang C, Liang C, Tang N, Niu R, Wang J, Han J, Yang N, Wang H, Zhou Q, Li W. Cell. 2024 Jul 1:S0092-8674(24)00694-9. doi: 10.1016/j.cell.2024.06.020. PubMed 38981481.
Backbone
  Vector backbone: pUC19
  Vector type: In vitro transcription
Growth in bacteria
  Bacterial resistance: Ampicillin, 100 μg/mL
  Growth temperature: 37°C
  Growth strain: DH5alpha
  Copy number: High Copy
Gene/Insert
  Gene/Insert name: R2Tg protein_opt
  Species: Other
  Cloning method: Gibson Cloning
Terms and licenses: Academic/Nonprofit Terms; Industry Terms: Not Available to Industry
How to cite: IVT-R2Tg_opt was a gift from Wei Li (Addgene plasmid # 223247 ; http://n2t.net/addgene:223247 ; RRID:Addgene_223247)
